Addgene plasmid #75148: pME-mTagBFP
Purpose: TagBFP (blue) fluorophore for use with 5’ promoters.
Depositing lab: Nicholas Cole. Depositing organization: Macquarie University. Publication: A Tol2 Gateway-Compatible Toolbox for the Study of the Nervous System and Neurodegenerative Disease. Don EK, Formella I, Badrock AP, Hall TE, Morsch M, Hortle E, Hogan A, Chow S, Gwee SS, Stoddart JJ, Nicholson G, Chung R, Cole NJ. Zebrafish. 2016 Sep 15. 10.1089/zeb.2016.1321 PubMed 27631880.
Backbone
  Vector backbone: pDONR221
  Backbone manufacturer: Invitrogen
  Backbone size w/o insert (bp): 2546
  Total vector size (bp): 3268
  Vector type: Middle entry vector for Multisite Gateway Three Fragment vector construction kit (Invitrogen)
Growth in bacteria
  Bacterial resistance: Kanamycin, 50 μg/mL
  Growth temperature: 37°C
  Growth strain: DH5alpha
  Copy number: High Copy
Gene/Insert
  Gene/Insert name: mTagBFP
  Species: Synthetic
  Insert size (bp): 722
  Promoter: n/a
  Cloning method: Gateway Cloning
  Sequencing primers: 5′ M13F; 3′ M13R
Resource information
  A portion of this plasmid was derived from a plasmid made by: The mTagBFP (Evrogen) sequence was ordered from GeneArt™ as a Genestring™ DNA fragment
Terms and licenses: Academic/Nonprofit Terms; Industry Terms: Not Available to Industry
How to cite: pME-mTagBFP was a gift from Nicholas Cole (Addgene plasmid # 75148 ; http://n2t.net/addgene:75148 ; RRID:Addgene_75148)
