[The description below was written by a language model from this plasmid's Addgene catalogue record and pLannotate feature annotations shown in this document.]
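Description:
pME-mTagBFP is a middle entry clone for the Invitrogen MultiSite Gateway three-fragment system, built in the pDONR221 backbone and belonging to a Tol2 Gateway-compatible toolbox developed for studying the nervous system and neurodegenerative disease in zebrafish. The plasmid totals 3,268 bp and is propagated in E. coli as a high-copy vector through a ColE1/pUC-type origin, with selection by kanamycin via an aminoglycoside phosphotransferase (KanR) gene. The backbone also carries rrnB T1 and T2 transcription terminators upstream of the cloning region, which insulate the insert from read-through transcription in bacteria. A T7 promoter lies beyond the attL2 site, and short lacI and lacZα fragments were annotated as vector remnants. M13 forward and reverse primer sites flank the insert for sequencing.

The payload is a synthetic coding sequence of about 0.7 kb for mTagBFP, a monomeric blue fluorescent protein annotated as mammalian codon-optimized, which was ordered as a synthesized DNA fragment and introduced by Gateway cloning. It sits between attL1 and attL2 recombination sites and has no promoter of its own, so the plasmid is not an expression construct. In an LR Clonase reaction, the attL sites allow the fluorophore to be combined in a defined order and orientation with a 5′ entry clone supplying a promoter, a 3′ entry clone, and a destination vector. Its stated use is as a blue reporter to be paired with 5′ promoter elements of choice. In the context of the toolbox, the assembled products would be Tol2 transposon-based transgenes that label promoter-defined cell populations.
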