Features (pLannotate 1.2.2; 10 found; start..end, strand, type, name):
    121..213     +  CDS            lacI (fragment): lac repressor; lacI; The lac repressor binds to the lac operator to inhibit transcription in E. coli. This inhibition can be relieved by adding lactose or isopropyl-β-D-thiogalactopyranoside (IPTG).
    268..295     -  terminator     rrnB T2 terminator: transcription terminator T2 from the E. coli rrnB gene
    427..470     +  terminator     rrnB T1 terminator: Escherichia coli rrnB; transcription terminator T1 from the E. coli rrnB gene
    517..553     -  CDS            lacZα (fragment): LacZα fragment of β-galactosidase; lacZ fragment
    569..668     +  protein_bind   attL1: mutant version of attL; recombination site for the Gateway® LR reaction LR Clonase™
    684..1385    +  CDS            TagBFP: monomeric blue fluorescent protein mammalian codon-optimized
   1393..1492    -  protein_bind   attL2: mutant version of attL; recombination site for the Gateway® LR reaction LR Clonase™
   1510..1528    -  promoter       T7 promoter: promoter for bacteriophage T7 RNA polymerase
   1662..2471    +  CDS            KanR: aminoglycoside phosphotransferase; aph(3')-Ia; confers resistance to kanamycin in bacteria or G418 (Geneticin®) in eukaryotes
   2618..3206    +  rep_origin     ori: high-copy-number ColE1/pMB1/pBR322/pUC origin of replication
>Addgene plasmid #75148 | pME-mTagBFP | depositor full sequence | sequence record 142102 | M13F and M13R primers used to sequence insert.  Backbone sequence from Invitrogen
CTTTCCTGCGTTATCCCCTGATTCTGTGGATAACCGTATTACCGCCTTTGAGTGAGCTGATACCGCTCGC
CGCAGCCGAACGACCGAGCGCAGCGAGTCAGTGAGCGAGGAAGCGGAAGAGCGCCCAATACGCAAACCGC
CTCTCCCCGCGCGTTGGCCGATTCATTAATGCAGCTGGCACGACAGGTTTCCCGACTGGAAAGCGGGCAG
TGAGCGCAACGCAATTAATACGCGTACCGCTAGCCAGGAAGAGTTTGTAGAAACGCAAAAAGGCCATCCG
TCAGGATGGCCTTCTGCTTAGTTTGATGCCTGGCAGTTTATGGCGGGCGTCCTGCCCGCCACCCTCCGGG
CCGTTGCTTCACAACGTTCAAATCCGCTCCCGGCGGATTTGTCCTACTCAGGAGAGCGTTCACCGACAAA
CAACAGATAAAACGAAAGGCCCAGTCTTCCGACTGAGCCTTTCGTTTTATTTGATGCCTGGCAGTTCCCT
ACTCTCGCGTTAACGCTAGCATGGATGTTTTCCCAGTCACGACGTTGTAAAACGACGGCCAGTCTTAAGC
TCGGGCCCCAAATAATGATTTTATTTTGACTGATAGTGACCTGTTCGTTGCAACAAATTGATGAGCAATG
CTTTTTTATAATGCCAACTTTGTACAAAAAAGCAGGCTTACCCGGGCGCCACCATGAGCGAGCTGATTAA
GGAGAACATGCACATGAAGCTGTACATGGAGGGCACCGTGGACAACCATCACTTCAAGTGCACATCCGAG
GGCGAAGGCAAGCCCTACGAGGGCACCCAGACCATGAGAATCAAGGTGGTCGAGGGCGGCCCTCTCCCCT
TCGCCTTCGACATCCTGGCTACTAGCTTCCTCTACGGCAGCAAGACCTTCATCAACCACACCCAGGGCAT
CCCCGACTTCTTCAAGCAGTCCTTCCCTGAGGGCTTCACATGGGAGAGAGTCACCACATACGAAGACGGG
GGCGTGCTGACCGCTACCCAGGACACCAGCCTCCAGGACGGCTGCCTCATCTACAACGTCAAGATCAGAG
GGGTGAACTTCACATCCAACGGCCCTGTGATGCAGAAGAAAACACTCGGCTGGGAGGCCTTCACCGAGAC
GCTGTACCCCGCTGACGGCGGCCTGGAAGGCAGAAACGACATGGCCCTGAAGCTCGTGGGCGGGAGCCAT
CTGATCGCAAACATCAAGACCACATATAGATCCAAGAAACCCGCTAAGAACCTCAAGATGCCTGGCGTCT
ACTATGTGGACTACAGACTGGAAAGAATCAAGGAGGCCAACAACGAGACCTACGTCGAGCAGCACGAGGT
GGCAGTGGCCAGATACTGCGACCTCCCTAGCAAACTGGGGCACAAGCTTAATTAAACTAGTTACCCAGCT
TTCTTGTACAAAGTTGGCATTATAAGAAAGCATTGCTTATCAATTTGTTGCAACGAACAGGTCACTATCA
GTCAAAATAAAATCATTATTTGCCATCCAGCTGATATCCCCTATAGTGAGTCGTATTACATGGTCATAGC
TGTTTCCTGGCAGCTCTGGCCCGTGTCTCAAAATCTCTGATGTTACATTGCACAAGATAAAAATATATCA
TCATGAACAATAAAACTGTCTGCTTACATAAACAGTAATACAAGGGGTGTTATGAGCCATATTCAACGGG
AAACGTCGAGGCCGCGATTAAATTCCAACATGGATGCTGATTTATATGGGTATAAATGGGCTCGCGATAA
TGTCGGGCAATCAGGTGCGACAATCTATCGCTTGTATGGGAAGCCCGATGCGCCAGAGTTGTTTCTGAAA
CATGGCAAAGGTAGCGTTGCCAATGATGTTACAGATGAGATGGTCAGACTAAACTGGCTGACGGAATTTA
TGCCTCTTCCGACCATCAAGCATTTTATCCGTACTCCTGATGATGCATGGTTACTCACCACTGCGATCCC
CGGAAAAACAGCATTCCAGGTATTAGAAGAATATCCTGATTCAGGTGAAAATATTGTTGATGCGCTGGCA
GTGTTCCTGCGCCGGTTGCATTCGATTCCTGTTTGTAATTGTCCTTTTAACAGCGATCGCGTATTTCGTC
TCGCTCAGGCGCAATCACGAATGAATAACGGTTTGGTTGATGCGAGTGATTTTGATGACGAGCGTAATGG
CTGGCCTGTTGAACAAGTCTGGAAAGAAATGCATAAACTTTTGCCATTCTCACCGGATTCAGTCGTCACT
CATGGTGATTTCTCACTTGATAACCTTATTTTTGACGAGGGGAAATTAATAGGTTGTATTGATGTTGGAC
GAGTCGGAATCGCAGACCGATACCAGGATCTTGCCATCCTATGGAACTGCCTCGGTGAGTTTTCTCCTTC
ATTACAGAAACGGCTTTTTCAAAAATATGGTATTGATAATCCTGATATGAATAAATTGCAGTTTCATTTG
ATGCTCGATGAGTTTTTCTAATCAGAATTGGTTAATTGGTTGTAACACTGGCAGAGCATTACGCTGACTT
GACGGGACGGCGCAAGCTCATGACCAAAATCCCTTAACGTGAGTTACGCGTCGTTCCACTGAGCGTCAGA
CCCCGTAGAAAAGATCAAAGGATCTTCTTGAGATCCTTTTTTTCTGCGCGTAATCTGCTGCTTGCAAACA
AAAAAACCACCGCTACCAGCGGTGGTTTGTTTGCCGGATCAAGAGCTACCAACTCTTTTTCCGAAGGTAA
CTGGCTTCAGCAGAGCGCAGATACCAAATACTGTTCTTCTAGTGTAGCCGTAGTTAGGCCACCACTTCAA
GAACTCTGTAGCACCGCCTACATACCTCGCTCTGCTAATCCTGTTACCAGTGGCTGCTGCCAGTGGCGAT
AAGTCGTGTCTTACCGGGTTGGACTCAAGACGATAGTTACCGGATAAGGCGCAGCGGTCGGGCTGAACGG
GGGGTTCGTGCACACAGCCCAGCTTGGAGCGAACGACCTACACCGAACTGAGATACCTACAGCGTGAGCT
ATGAGAAAGCGCCACGCTTCCCGAAGGGAGAAAGGCGGACAGGTATCCGGTAAGCGGCAGGGTCGGAACA
GGAGAGCGCACGAGGGAGCTTCCAGGGGGAAACGCCTGGTATCTTTATAGTCCTGTCGGGTTTCGCCACC
TCTGACTTGAGCGTCGATTTTTGTGATGCTCGTCAGGGGGGCGGAGCCTATGGAAAAACGCCAGCAACGC
GGCCTTTTTACGGTTCCTGGCCTTTTGCTGGCCTTTTGCTCACATGTT
