>Addgene plasmid #75148 | pME-mTagBFP | addgene partial sequence | sequence record 149796 | M13-F20 5'-TGTAAAACGACGGCCAGT-3'
GATTTTATTTTGACTGATAGTGACCTGTTCGTTGCAACAAATTGATGAGCAATGCTTTTTTATAATGCCA
ACTTTGTACAAAAAAGCAGGCTTACCCGGGCGCCACCATGAGCGAGCTGATTAAGGAGAACATGCACATG
AAGCTGTACATGGAGGGCACCGTGGACAACCATCACTTCAAGTGCACATCCGAGGGCGAAGGCAAGCCCT
ACGAGGGCACCCAGACCATGAGAATCAAGGTGGTCGAGGGCGGCCCTCTCCCCTTCGCCTTCGACATCCT
GGCTACTAGCTTCCTCTACGGCAGCAAGACCTTCATCAACCACACCCAGGGCATCCCCGACTTCTTCAAG
CAGTCCTTCCCTGAGGGCTTCACATGGGAGAGAGTCACCACATACGAAGACGGGGGCGTGCTGACCGCTA
CCCAGGACACCAGCCTCCAGGACGGCTGCCTCATCTACAACGTCAAGATCAGAGGGGTGAACTTCACATC
CAACGGCCCTGTGATGCAGAAGAAAACACTCGGCTGGGAGGCCTTCACCGAGACGCTGTACCCCGCTGAC
GGCGGCCTGGAAGGCAGAAACGACATGGCCCTGAAGCTCGTGGGCGGGAGCCATCTGATCGCAAACATCA
AGACCACATATAGATCCAAGAAACCCGCTAAGAACCTCAAGATGCCTGGCGTCTACTATGTGGACTACAG
ACTGGAAAGAATCAAGGAGGCCAACAACGAGACCTACGTCGAGCAGCACGAGGTGGCAGTGGCCAGATAC
TGCGACCTCCCTAGCAAACTGGGGCACAAGCTTAATTAAACTAGTTACCCAGCTTTCTTGTACAAAGTTG
GCATTATAAGAAAGCATTGCTTATCAATTTGTTGCAACGAACAGGTCACTATCAGTCAAAATAAAATCAT
TATTTGCCATCCAGCTGATATCCCCTATAGTGAGTCGTATTACATGGTCATAGCTGTTTCCTGGCAGCTC
TGGCCCGTGTCTCAAAATCTCTGATGTT
