>Addgene plasmid #75148 | pME-mTagBFP | addgene partial sequence | sequence record 149798 | M13-Rev 5'-CAGGAAACAGCTATGACC-3'
TCAGCTGGATGGCAAATAATGATTTTATTTTGACTGATAGTGACCTGTTCGTTGCAACAAATTGATAAGC
AATGCTTTCTTATAATGCCAACTTTGTACAAGAAAGCTGGGTAACTAGTTTAATTAAGCTTGTGCCCCAG
TTTGCTAGGGAGGTCGCAGTATCTGGCCACTGCCACCTCGTGCTGCTCGACGTAGGTCTCGTTGTTGGCC
TCCTTGATTCTTTCCAGTCTGTAGTCCACATAGTAGACGCCAGGCATCTTGAGGTTCTTAGCGGGTTTCT
TGGATCTATATGTGGTCTTGATGTTTGCGATCAGATGGCTCCCGCCCACGAGCTTCAGGGCCATGTCGTT
TCTGCCTTCCAGGCCGCCGTCAGCGGGGTACAGCGTCTCGGTGAAGGCCTCCCAGCCGAGTGTTTTCTTC
TGCATCACAGGGCCGTTGGATGTGAAGTTCACCCCTCTGATCTTGACGTTGTAGATGAGGCAGCCGTCCT
GGAGGCTGGTGTCCTGGGTAGCGGTCAGCACGCCCCCGTCTTCGTATGTGGTGACTCTCTCCCATGTGAA
GCCCTCAGGGAAGGACTGCTTGAAGAAGTCGGGGATGCCCTGGGTGTGGTTGATGAAGGTCTTGCTGCCG
TAGAGGAAGCTAGTAGCCAGGATGTCGAAGGCGAAGGGGAGAGGGCCGCCCTCGACCACCTTGATTCTCA
TGGTCTGGGTGCCCTCGTAGGGCTTGCCTTCGCCCTCGGATGTGCACTTGAAGTGATGGTTGTCCACGGT
GCCCTCCATGTACAGCTTCATGTGCATGTTCTCCTTAATCAGCTCGCTCATGGTGGCGCCCGGGTAAGCC
TGCTTTTTTGTACAAAGTTGGCATTATAAAAAAGCATTGCTCATCAATTTGTTGCAACGAACAGGTCACT
AT
